Addgene plasmid #185355: pCINeo-gp78 Mutant G2BR
Purpose: Assessing cellular requirement for G2BRgp78
Depositing lab: Allan Weissman. Depositing organization: National Cancer Institute (NCI). Publication: A structurally conserved site in AUP1 binds the E2 enzyme UBE2G2 and is essential for ER-associated degradation. Smith CE, Tsai YC, Liang YH, Khago D, Mariano J, Li J, Tarasov SG, Gergel E, Tsai B, Villaneuva M, Clapp ME, Magidson V, Chari R, Byrd RA, Ji X, Weissman AM. PLoS Biol. 2021 Dec 8;19(12):e3001474. doi: 10.1371/journal.pbio.3001474. eCollection 2021 Dec. PubMed 34879065.
Backbone
  Vector backbone: pCINeo
  Vector type: Mammalian Expression
Growth in bacteria
  Bacterial resistance: Ampicillin, 100 μg/mL
  Growth temperature: 37°C
  Growth strain: DH5alpha
  Copy number: High Copy
Gene/Insert
  Gene/Insert name: gp78
  Species: H. sapiens (human)
  Mutation: aa 595-600 KRFLNK to AGAAGG
  Entrez Gene: AMFR (a.k.a. GP78, RNF45, SPG89)
  Tag / fusion protein: GST (N terminal on insert)
  Cloning method: Restriction Enzyme; 5′ cloning site unknown (unknown if destroyed)
Terms and licenses: Academic/Nonprofit Terms; Industry Terms: Not Available to Industry
How to cite: pCINeo-gp78 Mutant G2BR was a gift from Allan Weissman (Addgene plasmid # 185355 ; http://n2t.net/addgene:185355 ; RRID:Addgene_185355)
