[The description below was written by a language model from this plasmid's Addgene catalogue record and pLannotate feature annotations shown in this document.]
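Description:
pCINeo-gp78 Mutant G2BR is a mammalian expression plasmid built on the pCINeo backbone that encodes a mutant form of human gp78 (AMFR, also known as RNF45), an E3 ubiquitin ligase of the ER-associated degradation pathway. It is propagated in E. coli as a high-copy plasmid through a ColE1/pUC-type origin with ampicillin selection from the β-lactamase gene. An f1 origin is also present, which permits single-stranded DNA production. For mammalian cells, a separate cassette places the neomycin phosphotransferase gene under the SV40 enhancer/early promoter with a synthetic polyadenylation signal, which allows G418 selection of stable transfectants.

The insert is driven by the CMV immediate early enhancer and promoter, followed by a chimeric β-globin/immunoglobulin intron that generally improves transcript processing and expression. An SV40 poly(A) signal is annotated downstream of the insert. A T7 promoter upstream and a T3 promoter fragment downstream flank the cloning region. The annotated AMFR coding sequence spans about 1.9 kb, and residues 595–600 are changed from KRFLNK to AGAAGG. This substitution lies in the G2BR, the region of gp78 that binds the E2 enzyme UBE2G2.

The catalogue lists an N-terminal GST tag on the insert, but the feature table shows no GST element. The short gap between the T7 promoter and the AMFR coding sequence leaves little room for one, so the presence of the tag should be checked against the sequence. The stated purpose is to assess the cellular requirement for the gp78 G2BR, presumably by comparing this mutant with wild-type protein in studies of ER-associated degradation.
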