Features (pLannotate 1.2.2; 19 found; start..end, strand, type, name):
    140..517     +  enhancer       CMV enhancer: human cytomegalovirus immediate early enhancer
    518..729     +  promoter       CMV promoter: human cytomegalovirus (CMV) immediate early promoter
    890..1022    +  intron         chimeric intron: chimera between introns from human β-globin and immunoglobulin heavy chain genes
   1067..1085    +  promoter       T7 promoter: promoter for bacteriophage T7 RNA polymerase
   1176..3104    +  CDS            AMFR (sequence partly withheld): AMFR_HUMAN - Also known as RNF45 From Homo sapiens (Human).
   3167..3184    -  promoter       T3 promoter (fragment): promoter for bacteriophage T3 RNA polymerase
   3202..3323    -  polyA_signal   SV40 poly(A) signal: SV40 polyadenylation signal
   3346..3414    -  CDS            large T antigen (fragment): large T antigen from SV40 (simian virus 40)
   3438..3505    +  CDS            lacZα (fragment): LacZα fragment of β-galactosidase; lacZ fragment
   3509..3937    +  rep_origin     f1 ori (sequence partly withheld): f1 bacteriophage origin of replication; arrow indicates direction of (+) strand synthesis
   3965..4016    -  misc_feature   bom (fragment): basis of mobility region from pBR322
   4081..4438    +  promoter       SV40 promoter: SV40 enhancer and early promoter
   4489..5280    +  CDS            neo: KKA2_KLEPN - Also known as kan, nptII. Experimental evidence at protein level: Swiss-Prot protein existence level 1. Resistance to kanamycin, neomycin, paromomycin, ribostamycin, butirosin and gentamicin B. From Klebsiella pneumoniae.
   5347..5395    +  polyA_signal   poly(A) signal: synthetic polyadenylation signal
   5415..5469    -  misc_feature   bom (fragment): basis of mobility region from pBR322
   5571..5606    -  CDS            rop (fragment): Rop protein, which maintains plasmids at low copy number; rop
   5701..5805    +  promoter       AmpR promoter: bla
   5806..6666    +  CDS            AmpR: β-lactamase; bla; confers resistance to ampicillin, carbenicillin, and related antibiotics
   6837..7425    +  rep_origin     ori: high-copy-number ColE1/pMB1/pBR322/pUC origin of replication
>Addgene plasmid #185355 | pCINeo-gp78 Mutant G2BR | addgene full sequence | sequence record 410484 | Addgene NGS Result
TCAATATTGGCCATTAGCCATATTATTCATTGGTTATATAGCATAAATCAATATTGGCTATTGGCCATTG
CATACGTTGTATCTATATCATAATATGTACATTTATATTGGCTCATGTCCAATATGACCGCCATGTTGGC
ATTGATTATTGACTAGTTATTAATAGTAATCAATTACGGGGTCATTAGTTCATAGCCCATATATGGAGTT
CCGCGTTACATAACTTACGGTAAATGGCCCGCCTGGCTGACCGCCCAACGACCCCCGCCCATTGACGTCA
ATAATGACGTATGTTCCCATAGTAACGCCAATAGGGACTTTCCATTGACGTCAATGGGTGGAGTATTTAC
GGTAAACTGCCCACTTGGCAGTACATCAAGTGTATCATATGCCAAGTCCGCCCCCTATTGACGTCAATGA
CGGTAAATGGCCCGCCTGGCATTATGCCCAGTACATGACCTTACGGGACTTTCCTACTTGGCAGTACATC
TACGTATTAGTCATCGCTATTACCATGGTGATGCGGTTTTGGCAGTACACCAATGGGCGTGGATAGCGGT
TTGACTCACGGGGATTTCCAAGTCTCCACCCCATTGACGTCAATGGGAGTTTGTTTTGGCACCAAAATCA
ACGGGACTTTCCAAAATGTCGTAACAACTGCGATCGCCCGCCCCGTTGACGCAAATGGGCGGTAGGCGTG
TACGGTGGGAGGTCTATATAAGCAGAGCTCGTTTAGTGAACCGTCAGATCACTAGAAGCTTTATTGCGGT
AGTTTATCACAGTTAAATTGCTAACGCAGTCAGTGCTTCTGACACAACAGTCTCGAACTTAAGCTGCAGT
GACTCTCTTAAGGTAGCCTTGCAGAAGTTGGTCGTGAGGCACTGGGCAGGTAAGTATCAAGGTTACAAGA
CAGGTTTAAGGAGACCAATAGAAACTGGGCTTGTCGAGACAGAGAAGACTCTTGCGTTTCTGATAGGCAC
CTATTGGTCTTACTGACATCCACTTTGCCTTTCTCTCCACAGGTGTCCACTCCCAGTTCAATTACAGCTC
TTAAGGCTAGAGTACTTAATACGACTCACTATAGGCTAGCCTCGAGAATTCACGCGTGGTACCTCTAGAT
GCATGCTCGAGCGGCCGCCAGTGTGATGGATATCTGCAGAATTCGGCTTGCCGCCATGCCGCTGCTCTTC
CTCGAGCGCTTCCCCTGGCCCAGCCTCCGCACCTACACGGGCCTCAGCGGCCTGGCCCTGCTGGGCACCA
TCATCAGCGCCTACCGCGCGCTCAGCCAGCCCGAGGCCGGCCCCGGCGAGCCGGACCAGCTAACGGCCTC
GCTGCAGCCTGAGCCGCCGGCGCCCGCCCGGCCGAGCGCCGGGGGACCCCGGGCCCGCGATGTGGCCCAG
TACCTGCTCTCAGACAGCCTCTTCGTGTGGGTTCTAGTAAATACCGCTTGCTGTGTTTTGATGTTGGTGG
CTAAGCTCATCCAGTGTATTGTGTTTGGCCCTCTTCGAGTGAGTGAGAGACAGCATCTCAAAGACAAATT
TTGGAATTTTATTTTCTACAAGTTCATTTTCATCTTTGGTGTGCTGAATGTCCAGACAGTGGAGGAGGTG
GTCATGTGGTGCCTCTGGTTTGCCGGACTTGTCTTTCTGCACCTGATGGTTCAGCTCTGCAAGGATCGAT
TTGAATATCTTTCCTTCTCGCCCACCACGCTGATGAGCAGCCACGGTCGAGTCCTGTCCCTGTTGGTTGC
CATGCTGCTTTCCTGCTGTGGACTGGCGGCCGTCTGCTCCATCACCGGCTACACCCACGGAATGCACACC
TTGGCTTTCATGGCTGCAGAGTCTCTTCTTGTGACAGTGAGGACTGCTCATGTGATTTTACGATACGTAA
TTCACCTCTGGGACCTCAACCACGAAGGGACGTGGGAAGGAAAGGGGACGTATGTCTATTACACAGACTT
AGTCATGGAGCTCACTCTCCTGTCCCTGGACCTCATGCACCATATTCACATGTTGTTATTTGGCAACATC
TGGTTATCCATGGCCAGCCTGGTCATCTTTATGCAGCTGCGTTACCTGTTTCATGAGGTGCAACGTCGAA
TTCGTCGGCACAAGAACTGTCTACGTGTGGTTGGAAACATGGAGGCCAGGTTTGCAGTTGCAACTCCAGA
GGAGCTGGCTGTCAACAATGACGACTGTGCCATCTGTTGGGGCTCCATGCAGGCTGCGCGGAAACTGCCC
TGTGGACATCTTTTCCACAACTCCTGTCTTCGTTCCTGGCTAGAACAAGACACCTCCTGTCCAACATGCA
GAATGTCTCTTAATATTGCCGACAATAATCGTGTCAGGGAAGAACATCAAGGAGAGAACTTGGATGAGAA
TTTGGTTCCTGTAGCAGCAGCCGAAGGGAGACCTCGCTTAAACCAACACAATCACTTCTTCCATTTCGAT
GGGTCTCGGATTGCGAGCTGGCTGCCGAGTTTTTCGGTTGAAGTGATGCACACCACCAACATTCTTGGCA
TTACGCAGGCCAGCAACTCC
[129 nt withheld, positions 2541-2669]
CAAGTACCTTTTCCTACACAGCGGTCAGATAGCATCAGACCTGCATTGAACAGTCCTGTGGAAAGGCCAA
GCAGTGACCAGGAAGAGGGAGAAACTTCTGCTCAGACCGAGCGTGTGCCACTGGACCTCAGTCCTCGCCT
GGAGGAGACGCTGGACTTCGGCGAGGTGGAAGTGGAGCCCAGTGAGGTGGAAGACTTCGAGGCTCGTGGG
AGCCGCTTCTCCAAGTCTGCTGATGAGAGACAGCGCATGCTGGTGCAGCGTAAGGACGAACTCCTCCAGC
AAGCTCGCGCAGGTGCCGCGGGCGGAAGTTCTGAAGATGATGCGGCCTCAGAGAGCTTCCTCCCCTCGGA
AGGTGCGTCCTCTGACCCCGTGACCCTGCGTCGAAGGATGCTGGCTGCCGCCGCGGAACGGAGGCTTCAG
AAGCAGCAGACCTCCTAGCGAAGCCGAATTCCAGCACACTGGCGGCCGTTACTAGAGTCGACCCGGGCGG
CCGCTTCCCTTTAGTGAGGGTTAATGCTTCGAGCAGACATGATAAGATACATTGATGAGTTTGGACAAAC
CACAACTAGAATGCAGTGAAAAAAATGCTTTATTTGTGAAATTTGTGATGCTATTGCTTTATTTGTAACC
ATTATAAGCTGCAATAAACAAGTTAACAACAACAATTGCATTCATTTTATGTTTCAGGTTCAGGGGGAGA
TGTGGGAGGTTTTTTAAAGCAAGTAAAACCTCTACAAATGTGGTAAAATCCGATAAGGATCGATCCGGGC
TGGCGTAATAGCGAAGAGGCCCGCACCGATCGCCCTTCCCAACAGTTGCGCAGCCTGAATGGCGAATGG
[124 nt withheld, positions 3509-3632]
C
[91 nt withheld, positions 3634-3724]
A
[49 nt withheld, positions 3726-3774]
CCTTTGACGTTGGAGTCCACGTTCTTT
[37 nt withheld, positions 3802-3838]
ACCCTATCTCGGTCTATTCTTTTGATTTATAAGGGATTTTGCCGATTTCGGCCTATTGGTTAAAAAATGA
GCTGATTTAACAAAAATTTAACGCGAATTTTAACAAAATATTAACGCTTACAATTTCCTGATGCGGTATT
TTCTCCTTACGCATCTGTGCGGTATTTCACACCGCATACGCGGATCTGCGCAGCACCATGGCCTGAAATA
ACCTCTGAAAGAGGAACTTGGTTAGGTACCTTCTGAGGCGGAAAGAACCAGCTGTGGAATGTGTGTCAGT
TAGGGTGTGGAAAGTCCCCAGGCTCCCCAGCAGGCAGAAGTATGCAAAGCATGCATCTCAATTAGTCAGC
AACCAGGTGTGGAAAGTCCCCAGGCTCCCCAGCAGGCAGAAGTATGCAAAGCATGCATCTCAATTAGTCA
GCAACCATAGTCCCGCCCCTAACTCCGCCCATCCCGCCCCTAACTCCGCCCAGTTCCGCCCATTCTCCGC
CCCATGGCTGACTAATTTTTTTTATTTATGCAGAGGCCGAGGCCGCCTCGGCCTCTGAGCTATTCCAGAA
GTAGTGAGGAGGCTTTTTTGGAGGCCTAGGCTTTTGCAAAAAGCTTGATTCTTCTGACACAACAGTCTCG
AACTTAAGGCTAGAGCCACCATGATTGAACAAGATGGATTGCACGCAGGTTCTCCGGCCGCTTGGGTGGA
GAGGCTATTCGGCTATGACTGGGCACAACAGACAATCGGCTGCTCTGATGCCGCCGTGTTCCGGCTGTCA
GCGCAGGGGCGCCCGGTTCTTTTTGTCAAGACCGACCTGTCCGGTGCCCTGAATGAACTGCAGGACGAGG
CAGCGCGGCTATCGTGGCTGGCCACGACGGGCGTTCCTTGCGCAGCTGTGCTCGACGTTGTCACTGAAGC
GGGAAGGGACTGGCTGCTATTGGGCGAAGTGCCGGGGCAGGATCTCCTGTCATCTCACCTTGCTCCTGCC
GAGAAAGTATCCATCATGGCTGATGCAATGCGGCGGCTGCATACGCTTGATCCGGCTACCTGCCCATTCG
ACCACCAAGCGAAACATCGCATCGAGCGAGCACGTACTCGGATGGAAGCCGGTCTTGTCGATCAGGATGA
TCTGGACGAAGAGCATCAGGGGCTCGCGCCAGCCGAACTGTTCGCCAGGCTCAAGGCGCGCATGCCCGAC
GGCGAGGATCTCGTCGTGACCCATGGCGATGCCTGCTTGCCGAATATCATGGTGGAAAATGGCCGCTTTT
CTGGATTCATCGACTGTGGCCGGCTGGGTGTGGCGGACCGCTATCAGGACATAGCGTTGGCTACCCGTGA
TATTGCTGAAGAGCTTGGCGGCGAATGGGCTGACCGCTTCCTCGTGCTTTACGGTATCGCCGCTCCCGAT
TCGCAGCGCATCGCCTTCTATCGCCTTCTTGACGAGTTCTTCTGAGCGGGACTCTGGGGTTCGAAATGAC
CGACCAAGCGACGCCCAACCTGCCATCACGATGGCCGCAATAAAATATCTTTATTTTCATTACATCTGTG
TGTTGGTTTTTTGTGTGAATCGATAGCGATAAGGATCCGCGTATGGTGCACTCTCAGTACAATCTGCTCT
GATGCCGCATAGTTAAGCCAGCCCCGACACCCGCCAACACCCGCTGACGCGCCCTGACGGGCTTGTCTGC
TCCCGGCATCCGCTTACAGACAAGCTGTGACCGTCTCCGGGAGCTGCATGTGTCAGAGGTTTTCACCGTC
ATCACCGAAACGCGCGAGACGAAAGGGCCTCGTGATACGCCTATTTTTATAGGTTAATGTCATGATAATA
ATGGTTTCTTAGACGTCAGGTGGCACTTTTCGGGGAAATGTGCGCGGAACCCCTATTTGTTTATTTTTCT
AAATACATTCAAATATGTATCCGCTCATGAGACAATAACCCTGATAAATGCTTCAATAATATTGAAAAAG
GAAGAGTATGAGTATTCAACATTTCCGTGTCGCCCTTATTCCCTTTTTTGCGGCATTTTGCCTTCCTGTT
TTTGCTCACCCAGAAACGCTGGTGAAAGTAAAAGATGCTGAAGATCAGTTGGGTGCACGAGTGGGTTACA
TCGAACTGGATCTCAACAGCGGTAAGATCCTTGAGAGTTTTCGCCCCGAAGAACGTTTTCCAATGATGAG
CACTTTTAAAGTTCTGCTATGTGGCGCGGTATTATCCCGTATTGACGCCGGGCAAGAGCAACTCGGTCGC
CGCATACACTATTCTCAGAATGACTTGGTTGAGTACTCACCAGTCACAGAAAAGCATCTTACGGATGGCA
TGACAGTAAGAGAATTATGCAGTGCTGCCATAACCATGAGTGATAACACTGCGGCCAACTTACTTCTGAC
AACGATCGGAGGACCGAAGGAGCTAACCGCTTTTTTGCACAACATGGGGGATCATGTAACTCGCCTTGAT
CGTTGGGAACCGGAGCTGAATGAAGCCATACCAAACGACGAGCGTGACACCACGATGCCTGTAGCAATGG
CAACAACGTTGCGCAAACTATTAACTGGCGAACTACTTACTCTAGCTTCCCGGCAACAATTAATAGACTG
GATGGAGGCGGATAAAGTTGCAGGACCACTTCTGCGCTCGGCCCTTCCGGCTGGCTGGTTTATTGCTGAT
AAATCTGGAGCCGGTGAGCGTGGGTCTCGCGGTATCATTGCAGCACTGGGGCCAGATGGTAAGCCCTCCC
GTATCGTAGTTATCTACACGACGGGGAGTCAGGCAACTATGGATGAACGAAATAGACAGATCGCTGAGAT
AGGTGCCTCACTGATTAAGCATTGGTAACTGTCAGACCAAGTTTACTCATATATACTTTAGATTGATTTA
AAACTTCATTTTTAATTTAAAAGGATCTAGGTGAAGATCCTTTTTGATAATCTCATGACCAAAATCCCTT
AACGTGAGTTTTCGTTCCACTGAGCGTCAGACCCCGTAGAAAAGATCAAAGGATCTTCTTGAGATCCTTT
TTTTCTGCGCGTAATCTGCTGCTTGCAAACAAAAAAACCACCGCTACCAGCGGTGGTTTGTTTGCCGGAT
CAAGAGCTACCAACTCTTTTTCCGAAGGTAACTGGCTTCAGCAGAGCGCAGATACCAAATACTGTTCTTC
TAGTGTAGCCGTAGTTAGGCCACCACTTCAAGAACTCTGTAGCACCGCCTACATACCTCGCTCTGCTAAT
CCTGTTACCAGTGGCTGCTGCCAGTGGCGATAAGTCGTGTCTTACCGGGTTGGACTCAAGACGATAGTTA
CCGGATAAGGCGCAGCGGTCGGGCTGAACGGGGGGTTCGTGCACACAGCCCAGCTTGGAGCGAACGACCT
ACACCGAACTGAGATACCTACAGCGTGAGCTATGAGAAAGCGCCACGCTTCCCGAAGGGAGAAAGGCGGA
CAGGTATCCGGTAAGCGGCAGGGTCGGAACAGGAGAGCGCACGAGGGAGCTTCCAGGGGGAAACGCCTGG
TATCTTTATAGTCCTGTCGGGTTTCGCCACCTCTGACTTGAGCGTCGATTTTTGTGATGCTCGTCAGGGG
GGCGGAGCCTATGGAAAAACGCCAGCAACGCGGCCTTTTTACGGTTCCTGGCCTTTTGCTGGCCTTTTGC
TCACATGGCTCGACAGATCT
